Addgene plasmid #17843: pEGFP-C3-hYAP1
Depositing lab: Marius Sudol. Depositing organization: Icahn School of Medicine at Mount Sinai. Publication: Akt phosphorylates the Yes-associated protein, YAP, to induce interaction with 14-3-3 and attenuation of p73-mediated apoptosis. Basu S, Totty NF, Irwin MS, Sudol M, Downward J. Mol Cell. 2003 Jan . 11(1):11-23. 10.1016/S1097-2765(02)00776-1 PubMed 12535517.
Backbone
  Vector backbone: pEGFP-C3
  Backbone manufacturer: CLONTECH
  Backbone size w/o insert (bp): 4700
  Vector type: Mammalian Expression, Bacterial Expression
  Selectable markers: Neomycin (select with G418)
Growth in bacteria
  Bacterial resistance: Kanamycin, 50 μg/mL
  Growth temperature: 37°C
  Growth strain: DH5alpha
  Copy number: High Copy
Gene/Insert
  Gene/Insert name: YAP (alt name: YAP1, YAP65)
  Species: H. sapiens (human)
  Insert size (bp): 1500
  GenBank ID: NM_006106
  Entrez Gene: YAP1 (a.k.a. COB1, YAP, YAP-1, YAP2, YAP65, YKI)
  Tag / fusion protein: EGFP (N terminal on backbone)
  Cloning method: Restriction Enzyme
  Sequencing primers: 5′ N/A
Terms and licenses: Academic/Nonprofit Terms; Industry Terms: Not Available to Industry
Depositor comments: This clone was generated by my postdoctoral felllow: Xavier Espanel.
How to cite: pEGFP-C3-hYAP1 was a gift from Marius Sudol (Addgene plasmid # 17843 ; http://n2t.net/addgene:17843 ; RRID:Addgene_17843)
