[The description below was written by a language model from this plasmid's Addgene catalogue record and pLannotate feature annotations shown in this document.]
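Description:
pEGFP-C3-hYAP1 is a mammalian expression plasmid built on the Clontech pEGFP-C3 backbone, carrying human YAP1 (Yes-associated protein, also called YAP65) fused to the C-terminus of EGFP. The sequenced record is about 6.1 kb, consistent with a roughly 4.7 kb backbone plus an insert of about 1.5 kb. It replicates at high copy in E. coli through a ColE1/pUC-type origin and also carries an f1 phage origin for single-stranded DNA production. Selection relies on a single Tn5 NeoR/KanR gene. A bacterial bla-type promoter drives it for kanamycin resistance in bacteria, and the SV40 enhancer/early promoter drives it for G418 selection in mammalian cells, with the HSV TK polyadenylation signal terminating the transcript.

The expression cassette consists of the human CMV immediate early enhancer and promoter, the EGFP coding sequence, a remnant of the multiple cloning site acting as a linker, the YAP1 open reading frame and the SV40 poly(A) signal. The automated annotation matched the insert to the chicken YAP1 protein entry, but the catalogue record identifies it as the human gene, so that label most likely reflects homology-based matching rather than the true species. Short hits labelled ble, bGH poly(A) and large T antigen are fragments, probably incidental backbone matches rather than functional elements.

YAP1 is a transcriptional co-regulator and the key downstream effector of the Hippo pathway. The N-terminal EGFP tag allows the protein to be visualised in live or fixed cells, for example to follow its subcellular localisation. The associated publication concerns Akt phosphorylation of YAP, its resulting interaction with 14-3-3 proteins and the attenuation of p73-mediated apoptosis.
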