Features (pLannotate 1.2.2; 15 found; start..end, strand, type, name):
     70..427     +  promoter       SV40 promoter: SV40 enhancer and early promoter
    462..1256    +  CDS            NeoR/KanR: aminoglycoside phosphotransferase from Tn5; aph(3')-II (or nptII); confers resistance to neomycin, kanamycin, and G418 (Geneticin®)
   1277..1429    +  CDS            ble (fragment): BLE_KLEPN - Experimental evidence at protein level: Swiss-Prot protein existence level 1. Binding protein with a strong affinity to the bleomycin family of antibiotics. Binds to CL990; an antimitotic-antibiotic compound. From Klebsiella pneumoniae.
   1488..1535    +  polyA_signal   HSV TK poly(A) signal: herpes simplex virus thymidine kinase polyadenylation signal (Cole and Stacy, 1985)
   1626..1642    -  polyA_signal   bGH poly(A) signal (fragment): bovine growth hormone polyadenylation signal
   1864..2452    +  rep_origin     ori: high-copy-number ColE1/pMB1/pBR322/pUC origin of replication
   2627..2930    +  enhancer       CMV enhancer: human cytomegalovirus immediate early enhancer
   2931..3134    +  promoter       CMV promoter: human cytomegalovirus (CMV) immediate early promoter
   3179..3895    +  CDS            EGFP: EGFP is a basic (constitutively fluorescent) green fluorescent protein published in 1996, derived from Aequorea victoria. It is reported to be a rapidly-maturing weak dimer with moderate acid sensitivity.
   3896..3929    +  misc_feature   MCS (fragment): multiple cloning site
   3947..5308    +  CDS            YAP1: YAP1_CHICK - Also known as YAP65. Experimental evidence at protein level: Swiss-Prot protein existence level 1. Transcriptional regulator which can act both as a coactivator and a corepressor and is the critical downstream regulatory target in the Hippo signaling pathway that plays a pivotal role in organ size control and tumor suppression by restricting proliferation and promoting apoptosis (By similarity). Plays a key role in tissue tension and 3D tissue shape by regulating cortical actomyosin network formation (By similarity). From Gallus gallus (Chicken).
   5356..5440    +  CDS            large T antigen (fragment): large T antigen from SV40 (simian virus 40)
   5463..5584    +  polyA_signal   SV40 poly(A) signal: SV40 polyadenylation signal
   5618..6046    -  rep_origin     f1 ori (sequence partly withheld): f1 bacteriophage origin of replication; arrow indicates direction of (+) strand synthesis
   6073..68      +  promoter       AmpR promoter (across the origin): bla
>Addgene plasmid #17843 | pEGFP-C3-hYAP1 | addgene full sequence | sequence record 237604 | Addgene NGS Result
CAAATATGTATCCGCTCATGAGACAATAACCCTGATAAATGCTTCAATAATATTGAAAAAGGAAGAGTCC
TGAGGCGGAAAGAACCAGCTGTGGAATGTGTGTCAGTTAGGGTGTGGAAAGTCCCCAGGCTCCCCAGCAG
GCAGAAGTATGCAAAGCATGCATCTCAATTAGTCAGCAACCAGGTGTGGAAAGTCCCCAGGCTCCCCAGC
AGGCAGAAGTATGCAAAGCATGCATCTCAATTAGTCAGCAACCATAGTCCCGCCCCTAACTCCGCCCATC
CCGCCCCTAACTCCGCCCAGTTCCGCCCATTCTCCGCCCCATGGCTGACTAATTTTTTTTATTTATGCAG
AGGCCGAGGCCGCCTCGGCCTCTGAGCTATTCCAGAAGTAGTGAGGAGGCTTTTTTGGAGGCCTAGGCTT
TTGCAAAGATCGATCAAGAGACAGGATGAGGATCGTTTCGCATGATTGAACAAGATGGATTGCACGCAGG
TTCTCCGGCCGCTTGGGTGGAGAGGCTATTCGGCTATGACTGGGCACAACAGACAATCGGCTGCTCTGAT
GCCGCCGTGTTCCGGCTGTCAGCGCAGGGGCGCCCGGTTCTTTTTGTCAAGACCGACCTGTCCGGTGCCC
TGAATGAACTGCAAGACGAGGCAGCGCGGCTATCGTGGCTGGCCACGACGGGCGTTCCTTGCGCAGCTGT
GCTCGACGTTGTCACTGAAGCGGGAAGGGACTGGCTGCTATTGGGCGAAGTGCCGGGGCAGGATCTCCTG
TCATCTCACCTTGCTCCTGCCGAGAAAGTATCCATCATGGCTGATGCAATGCGGCGGCTGCATACGCTTG
ATCCGGCTACCTGCCCATTCGACCACCAAGCGAAACATCGCATCGAGCGAGCACGTACTCGGATGGAAGC
CGGTCTTGTCGATCAGGATGATCTGGACGAAGAGCATCAGGGGCTCGCGCCAGCCGAACTGTTCGCCAGG
CTCAAGGCGAGCATGCCCGACGGCGAGGATCTCGTCGTGACCCATGGCGATGCCTGCTTGCCGAATATCA
TGGTGGAAAATGGCCGCTTTTCTGGATTCATCGACTGTGGCCGGCTGGGTGTGGCGGACCGCTATCAGGA
CATAGCGTTGGCTACCCGTGATATTGCTGAAGAGCTTGGCGGCGAATGGGCTGACCGCTTCCTCGTGCTT
TACGGTATCGCCGCTCCCGATTCGCAGCGCATCGCCTTCTATCGCCTTCTTGACGAGTTCTTCTGAGCGG
GACTCTGGGGTTCGAAATGACCGACCAAGCGACGCCCAACCTGCCATCACGAGATTTCGATTCCACCGCC
GCCTTCTATGAAAGGTTGGGCTTCGGAATCGTTTTCCGGGACGCCGGCTGGATGATCCTCCAGCGCGGGG
ATCTCATGCTGGAGTTCTTCGCCCACCCTAGGGGGAGGCTAACTGAAACACGGAAGGAGACAATACCGGA
AGGAACCCGCGCTATGACGGCAATAAAAAGACAGAATAAAACGCACGGTGTTGGGTCGTTTGTTCATAAA
CGCGGGGTTCGGTCCCAGGGCTGGCACTCTGTCGATACCCCACCGAGACCCCATTGGGGCCAATACGCCC
GCGTTTCTTCCTTTTCCCCACCCCACCCCCCAAGTTCGGGTGAAGGCCCAGGGCTCGCAGCCAACGTCGG
GGCGGCAGGCCCTGCCATAGCCTCAGGTTACTCATATATACTTTAGATTGATTTAAAACTTCATTTTTAA
TTTAAAAGGATCTAGGTGAAGATCCTTTTTGATAATCTCATGACCAAAATCCCTTAACGTGAGTTTTCGT
TCCACTGAGCGTCAGACCCCGTAGAAAAGATCAAAGGATCTTCTTGAGATCCTTTTTTTCTGCGCGTAAT
CTGCTGCTTGCAAACAAAAAAACCACCGCTACCAGCGGTGGTTTGTTTGCCGGATCAAGAGCTACCAACT
CTTTTTCCGAAGGTAACTGGCTTCAGCAGAGCGCAGATACCAAATACTGTTCTTCTAGTGTAGCCGTAGT
TAGGCCACCACTTCAAGAACTCTGTAGCACCGCCTACATACCTCGCTCTGCTAATCCTGTTACCAGTGGC
TGCTGCCAGTGGCGATAAGTCGTGTCTTACCGGGTTGGACTCAAGACGATAGTTACCGGATAAGGCGCAG
CGGTCGGGCTGAACGGGGGGTTCGTGCACACAGCCCAGCTTGGAGCGAACGACCTACACCGAACTGAGAT
ACCTACAGCGTGAGCTATGAGAAAGCGCCACGCTTCCCGAAGGGAGAAAGGCGGACAGGTATCCGGTAAG
CGGCAGGGTCGGAACAGGAGAGCGCACGAGGGAGCTTCCAGGGGGAAACGCCTGGTATCTTTATAGTCCT
GTCGGGTTTCGCCACCTCTGACTTGAGCGTCGATTTTTGTGATGCTCGTCAGGGGGGCGGAGCCTATGGA
AAAACGCCAGCAACGCGGCCTTTTTACGGTTCCTGGCCTTTTGCTGGCCTTTTGCTCACATGTTCTTTCC
TGCGTTATCCCCTGATTCTGTGGATAACCGTATTACCGCCATGCATTAGTTATTAATAGTAATCAATTAC
GGGGTCATTAGTTCATAGCCCATATATGGAGTTCCGCGTTACATAACTTACGGTAAATGGCCCGCCTGGC
TGACCGCCCAACGACCCCCGCCCATTGACGTCAATAATGACGTATGTTCCCATAGTAACGCCAATAGGGA
CTTTCCATTGACGTCAATGGGTGGAGTATTTACGGTAAACTGCCCACTTGGCAGTACATCAAGTGTATCA
TATGCCAAGTACGCCCCCTATTGACGTCAATGACGGTAAATGGCCCGCCTGGCATTATGCCCAGTACATG
ACCTTATGGGACTTTCCTACTTGGCAGTACATCTACGTATTAGTCATCGCTATTACCATGGTGATGCGGT
TTTGGCAGTACATCAATGGGCGTGGATAGCGGTTTGACTCACGGGGATTTCCAAGTCTCCACCCCATTGA
CGTCAATGGGAGTTTGTTTTGGCACCAAAATCAACGGGACTTTCCAAAATGTCGTAACAACTCCGCCCCA
TTGACGCAAATGGGCGGTAGGCGTGTACGGTGGGAGGTCTATATAAGCAGAGCTGGTTTAGTGAACCGTC
AGATCCGCTAGCGCTACCGGTCGCCACCATGGTGAGCAAGGGCGAGGAGCTGTTCACCGGGGTGGTGCCC
ATCCTGGTCGAGCTGGACGGCGACGTAAACGGCCACAAGTTCAGCGTGTCCGGCGAGGGCGAGGGCGATG
CCACCTACGGCAAGCTGACCCTGAAGTTCATCTGCACCACCGGCAAGCTGCCCGTGCCCTGGCCCACCCT
CGTGACCACCCTGACCTACGGCGTGCAGTGCTTCAGCCGCTACCCCGACCACATGAAGCAGCACGACTTC
TTCAAGTCCGCCATGCCCGAAGGCTACGTCCAGGAGCGCACCATCTTCTTCAAGGACGACGGCAACTACA
AGACCCGCGCCGAGGTGAAGTTCGAGGGCGACACCCTGGTGAACCGCATCGAGCTGAAGGGCATCGACTT
CAAGGAGGACGGCAACATCCTGGGGCACAAGCTGGAGTACAACTACAACAGCCACAACGTCTATATCATG
GCCGACAAGCAGAAGAACGGCATCAAGGTGAACTTCAAGATCCGCCACAACATCGAGGACGGCAGCGTGC
AGCTCGCCGACCACTACCAGCAGAACACCCCCATCGGCGACGGCCCCGTGCTGCTGCCCGACAACCACTA
CCTGAGCACCCAGTCCGCCCTGAGCAAAGACCCCAACGAGAAGCGCGATCACATGGTCCTGCTGGAGTTC
GTGACCGCCGCCGGGATCACTCTCGGCATGGACGAGCTGTACAAGTCCGGACTCAGATCTCGAGCTCAAG
CTTCGAATTGTACAGGATCCCCGCATATGGATCCCGGGCAGCAGCCGCCGCCTCAACCGGCCCCCCAGGG
CCAAGGGCAGCCGCCTTCGCAGCCCCCGCAGGGGCAGGGCCCGCCGTCCGGACCCGGGCAACCGGCACCC
GCGGCGACCCAGGCGGCGCCGCAGGCACCCCCCGCCGGGCATCAGATCGTGCACGTCCGCGGGGACTCGG
AGACCGACCTGGAGGCGCTCTTCAACGCCGTCATGAACCCCAAGACGGCCAACGTGCCCCAGACCGTGCC
CATGAGGCTCCGGAAGCTGCCCGACTCCTTCTTCAAGCCGCCGGAGCCCAAATCCCACTCCCGACAGGCC
AGTACTGATGCAGGCACTGCAGGAGCCCTGACTCCACAGCATGTTCGAGCTCATTCCTCTCCAGCTTCTC
TGCAGTTGGGAGCTGTTTCTCCTGGGACACTGACCCCCACTGGAGTAGTCTCTGGCCCAGCAGCTACACC
CACAGCTCAGCATCTTCGACAGTCTTCTTTTGAGATACCTGATGATGTACCTCTGCCAGCAGGTTGGGAG
ATGGCAAAGACATCTTCTGGTCAGAGATACTTCTTAAATCACATCGATCAGACAACAACATGGCAGGACC
CCAGGAAGGCCATGCTGTCCCAGATGAACGTCACAGCCCCCACCAGTCCACCAGTGCAGCAGAATATGAT
GAACTCGGCTTCAGCCATGAACCAGAGAATCAGTCAGAGTGCTCCAGTGAAACAGCCACCACCCCTGGCT
CCCCAGAGCCCACAGGGAGGCGTCATGGGTGGCAGCAACTCCAACCAGCAGCAACAGATGCGACTGCAGC
AACTGCAGATGGAGAAGGAGAGGCTGCGGCTGAAACAGCAAGAACTGCTTCGGCAGGTGAGGCCACAGGA
GTTAGCCCTGCGTAGCCAGTTACCAACACTGGAGCAGGATGGTGGGACTCAAAATCCAGTGTCTTCTCCC
GGGATGTCTCAGGAATTGAGAACAATGACGACCAATAGCTCAGATCCTTTCCTTAACAGTGGCACCTATC
ACTCTCGAGATGAGAGTACAGACAGTGGACTAAGCATGAGCAGCTACAGTGTCCCTCGAACCCCAGATGA
CTTCCTGAACAGTGTGGATGAGATGGATACAGGTGATACTATCAACCAAAGCACCCTGCCCTCACAGCAG
AACCGTTTCCCAGACTACCTTGAAGCCATTCCTGGGACAAATGTGGACCTTGGAACACTGGAAGGAGATG
GAATGAACATAGAAGGAGAGGAGCTGATGCCAAGTCTGCAGGAAGCTTTGAGTTCTGACATCCTTAATGA
CATGGAGTCTGTTTTGGCTGCCACCAAGCTAGATAAAGAAAGCTTTCTTACATGGTTATAGAGCCCTCAG
GCAGACTGAATTCAGATCCACCGGATCTAGATAACTGATCATAATCAGCCATACCACATTTGTAGAGGTT
TTACTTGCTTTAAAAAACCTCCCACACCTCCCCCTGAACCTGAAACATAAAATGAATGCAATTGTTGTTG
TTAACTTGTTTATTGCAGCTTATAATGGTTACAAATAAAGCAATAGCATCACAAATTTCACAAATAAAGC
ATTTTTTTCACTGCATTCTAGTTGTGGTTTGTCCAAACTCATCAATGTATCTTAACGCGTAAATTGTAAG
CGTTAATATTTTGTTAAAATTCGCGTTAAATTTTTGTTAAATCAGCTCATTTTTTAACCAATAGGCCGAA
ATCGGCAAAATCCCTTATAAATCAAAAGAATAGACCGAGATAGGGT
[37 nt withheld, positions 5717-5753]
AAAGAACGTGGACTCCAACGTCAAAGG
[49 nt withheld, positions 5781-5829]
T
[91 nt withheld, positions 5831-5921]
G
[124 nt withheld, positions 5923-6046]
CAGGTGGCACTTTTCGGGGAAATGTGCGCGGAACCCCTATTTGTTTATTTTTCTAAATACATT
