>Addgene plasmid #17843 | pEGFP-C3-hYAP1 | addgene partial sequence | sequence record 160109 | EGFP-C 5'-CATGGTCCTGCTGGAGTTCGTG-3'
AGTCCGGACTCAGATCTCGAGCTCAAGCTTCGAATTGTACAGGATCCCCGCATATGGATCCCGGGCAGCA
GCCGCCGCCTCAACCGGCCCCCCAGGGCCAAGGGCAGCCGCCTTCGCAGCCCCCGCAGGGGCAGGGCCCG
CCGTCCGGACCCGGGCAACCGGCACCCGCGGCGACCCAGGCGGCGCCGCAGGCACCCCCCGCCGGGCATC
AGATCGTGCACGTCCGCGGGGACTCGGAGACCGACCTGGAGGCGCTCTTCAACGCCGTCATGAACCCCAA
GACGGCCAACGTGCCCCAGACCGTGCCCATGAGGCTCCGGAAGCTGCCCGACTCCTTCTTCAAGCCGCCG
GAGCCCAAATCCCACTCCCGACAGGCCAGTACTGATGCAGGCACTGCAGGAGCCCTGACTCCACAGCATG
TTCGAGCTCATTCCTCTCCAGCTTCTCTGCAGTTGGGAGCTGTTTCTCCTGGGACACTGACCCCCACTGG
AGTAGTCTCTGGCCCAGCAGCTACACCCACAGCTCAGCATCTTCGACAGTCTTCTTTTGAGATACCTGAT
GATGTACCTCTGCCAGCAGGTTGGGAGATGGCAAAGACATCTTCTGGTCAGAGATACTTCTTAAATCACA
TCGATCAGACAACAACATGGCAGGACCCCAGGAAGGCCATGCTGTCCCAGATGAACGTCACAGCCCCCAC
CAGTCCACCAGTGCAGCAGAATATGATGAACTCGGCTTCAGCCATGAACCAGAGAATCAGTCAGAGTGCT
CCAGTGAAACAGCCACCACCCCTGGCTCCCCAGAGCCCACAGGGAGGCGTCATGGGTGGCAGCAACTCCA
ACCAGCAGCAACAGATGCGACTGCAGCAACTGCAGATGGAGAAGGAGAGGCTGCGGCTGAAACAGCAAGA
ACTGCT
